>Addgene plasmid #33030 | pCS2+MT-hToca-1-wt | addgene full sequence | sequence record 252938 | Addgene NGS Result
CCCATTCGCCATTCAGGCTGCGCAACTGTTGGGAAGGGCGATCGGTGCGGGCCTCTTCGCTATTACGCCA
GTCGACCGCCAATTCAATATGGCGTATATGGACTCATGCCAATTCAATATGGTGGATCTGGACCTGTGCC
AATTCAATATGGCGTATATGGACTCGTGCCAATTCAATATGGTGGATCTGGACCCCAGCCAATTCAATAT
GGCGGACTTGGCACCATGCCAATTCAATATGGCGGACCTGGCACTGTGCCAACTGGGGAGGGGTCTACTT
GGCACGGTGCCAAGTTTGAGGAGGGGTCTTGGCCCTGTGCCAAGTCCGCCATATTGAATTGGCATGGTGC
CAATAATGGCGGCCATATTGGCTATATGCCAGGATCAATATATAGGCAATATCCAATATGGCCCTATGCC
AATATGGCTATTGGCCAGGTTCAATACTATGTATTGGCCCTATGCCATATAGTATTCCATATATGGGTTT
TCCTATTGACGTAGATAGCCCCTCCCAATGGGCGGTCCCATATACCATATATGGGGCTTCCTAATACCGC
CCATAGCCACTCCCCCATTGACGTCAATGGTCTCTATATATGGTCTTTCCTATTGACGTCATATGGGCGG
TCCTATTGACGTATATGGCGCCTCCCCCATTGACGTCAATTACGGTAAATGGCCCGCCTGGCTCAATGCC
CATTGACGTCAATAGGACCACCCACCATTGACGTCAATGGGATGGCTCATTGCCCATTCATATCCGTTCT
CACGCCCCCTATTGACGTCAATGACGGTAAATGGCCCACTTGGCAGTACATCAATATCTATTAATAGTAA
CTTGGCAAGTACATTACTATTGGAAGTACGCCAGGGTACATTGGCAGTACTCCCATTGACGTCAATGGCG
GTAAATGGCCCGCGATGGCTGCCAAGTACATCCCCATTGACGTCAATGGGGAGGGGCAATGACGCAAATG
GGCGTTCCATTGACGTAAATGGGCGGTAGGCGTGCCTAATGGGAGGTCTATATAAGCAATGCTCGTTTAG
GGAACCGCCATTCTGCCTGGGGACGTCGGAGCAAGCTTGATTTAGGTGACACTATAGAATACAAGCTACT
TGTTCTTTTTGCAGGATCCCATCGATTTAAAGCTATGGAGCAAAAGCTCATTTCTGAAGAGGACTTGAAT
GAAATGGAGCAAAAGCTCATTTCTGAAGAGGACTTGAATGAAATGGAGCAAAAGCTCATTTCTGAAGAGG
ACTTGAATGAAATGGAGCAAAAGCTCATTTCTGAAGAGGACTTGAATGAAATGGAGAGCTTGGGCGACCT
CACCATGGAGCAAAAGCTCATTTCTGAAGAGGACTTGAATTCAGGCCGGCCTACCATGAGCTGGGGCACG
GAGCTGTGGGATCAGTTCGACAGCTTAGACAAGCATACACAATGGGGAATTGACTTCTTGGAAAGATATG
CCAAATTTGTTAAAGAGAGGATAGAAATTGAACAGAACTATGCGAAACAATTGAGAAATCTGGTTAAGAA
GTACTGCCCCAAACGTTCATCCAAAGATGAAGAGCCACGGTTTACCTCGTGTGTAGCCTTTTTTAATATC
CTTAATGAGTTAAATGACTATGCAGGACAGCGAGAAGTTGTAGCAGAAGAAATGGCGCACAGAGTGTATG
GTGAATTAATGAGATATGCTCATGATCTGAAAACTGAAAGAAAAATGCATCTGCAAGAAGGACGAAAAGC
TCAACAATATCTGGATATGTGCTGGAAACAGATGGATAATAGTAAAAAGAAGTTTGAAAGAGAATGTAGA
GAGGCAGAAAAGGCACAACAGAGTTATGAAAGATTGGATAATGATACTAATGCAACCAAGGCAGATGTTG
AAAAGGCCAAACAGCAGTTGAATCTGCGTACGCATATGGCCGATGAAAATAAAAATGAATATGCTGCACA
ATTACAAAACTTTAATGGAGAACAACATAAACATTTTTATGTAGTGATTCCTCAGATTTACAAGCAACTA
CAAGAAATGGACGAACGAAGGACTATTAAACTCAGTGAGTGTTACAGAGGATTTGCTGACTCAGAACGCA
AAGTTATTCCCATCATTTCAAAATGTTTGGAAGGAATGATTCTTGCAGCAAAATCAGTTGATGAAAGAAG
AGACTCTCAAATGGTGGTAGACTCCTTCAAATCTGGTTTTGAACCTCCAGGAGACTTTCCATTTGAAGAT
TACAGTCAACATATATATAGAACCATTTCTGATGGGACTATCAGTGCATCCAAACAGGAGAGTGGGAAGA
TGGATGCCAAAACCACAGTAGGAAAGGCCAAGGGCAAATTGTGGCTCTTTGGAAAGAAGCCAAAGGGCCC
AGCACTAGAAGATTTCAGTCATCTGCCACCAGAACAGAGACGTAAAAAACTACAGCAGCGCATTGATGAA
CTTAACAGAGAACTACAGAAAGAATCAGACCAAAAAGATGCACTCAACAAAATGAAAGATGTATATGAGA
AGAATCCACAAATGGGGGATCCAGGGAGTTTGCAGCCTAAATTAGCAGAGACCATGAATAACATTGACCG
CCTACGAATGGAAATCCATAAGAATGAGGCTTGGCTCTCTGAAGTCGAAGGCAAAACAGGTGGGAGAGGA
GACAGAAGACATAGCAGTGACATAAATCATCTTGTAACACAGGGACGAGAAAGTCCTGAGGGAAGTTACA
CTGATGATGCAAACCAGGAAGTCCGTGGGCCACCCCAGCAGCATGGTCACCACAATGAGTTTGATGATGA
ATTTGAGGATGATGATCCCTTGCCTGCTATTGGACACTGCAAAGCTATCTACCCTTTTGATGGACATAAT
GAAGGTACTCTAGCAATGAAAGAAGGTGAAGTTCTCTACATTATAGAGGAGGACAAAGGTGACGGATGGA
CAAGAGCTCGGAGACAGAACGGTGAAGAAGGCTACGTTCCCACGTCATACATAGATGTAACTCTAGAGAA
AAACAGTAAAGGTTCCTGAGGCGCGCCTCTAGAACTATAGTGAGTCGTATTACGTAGATCCAGACATGAT
AAGATACATTGATGAGTTTGGACAAACCACAACTAGAATGCAGTGAAAAAAATGCTTTATTTGTGAAATT
TGTGATGCTATTGCTTTATTTGTAACCATTATAAGCTGCAATAAACAAGTTAACAACAACAATTGCATTC
ATTTTATGTTTCAGGTTCAGGGGGAGGTGTGGGAGGTTTTTTAATTCGCGGCCGCGGCGCCAATGCATTG
GGCCCGGTACCCAGCTTTTGTTCCCTTTAGTGAGGGTTAATTGCGCGCTTGGCGTAATCATGGTCATAGC
TGTTTCCTGTGTGAAATTGTTATCCGCTCACAATTCCACACAACATACGAGCCGGGAGCATAAAGTGTAA
AGCCTGGGGTGCCTAATGAGTGAGCTAACTCACATTAATTGCGTTGCGCTCACTGCCCGCTTTCCAGTCG
GGAAACCTGTCGTGCCAGCTGCATTAATGAATCGGCCAACGCGCGGGGAGAGGCGGTTTGCGTATTGGGC
GCTCTTCCGCTTCCTCGCTCACTGACTCGCTGCGCTCGGTCGTTCGGCTGCGGCGAGCGGTATCAGCTCA
CTCAAAGGCGGTAATACGGTTATCCACAGAATCAGGGGATAACGCAGGAAAGAACATGTGAGCAAAAGGC
CAGCAAAAGGCCAGGAACCGTAAAAAGGCCGCGTTGCTGGCGTTTTTCCATAGGCTCCGCCCCCCTGACG
AGCATCACAAAAATCGACGCTCAAGTCAGAGGTGGCGAAACCCGACAGGACTATAAAGATACCAGGCGTT
TCCCCCTGGAAGCTCCCTCGTGCGCTCTCCTGTTCCGACCCTGCCGCTTACCGGATACCTGTCCGCCTTT
CTCCCTTCGGGAAGCGTGGCGCTTTCTCATAGCTCACGCTGTAGGTATCTCAGTTCGGTGTAGGTCGTTC
GCTCCAAGCTGGGCTGTGTGCACGAACCCCCCGTTCAGCCCGACCGCTGCGCCTTATCCGGTAACTATCG
TCTTGAGTCCAACCCGGTAAGACACGACTTATCGCCACTGGCAGCAGCCACTGGTAACAGGATTAGCAGA
GCGAGGTATGTAGGCGGTGCTACAGAGTTCTTGAAGTGGTGGCCTAACTACGGCTACACTAGAAGAACAG
TATTTGGTATCTGCGCTCTGCTGAAGCCAGTTACCTTCGGAAAAAGAGTTGGTAGCTCTTGATCCGGCAA
ACAAACCACCGCTGGTAGCGGTGGTTTTTTTGTTTGCAAGCAGCAGATTACGCGCAGAAAAAAAGGATCT
CAAGAAGATCCTTTGATCTTTTCTACGGGGTCTGACGCTCAGTGGAACGAAAACTCACGTTAAGGGATTT
TGGTCATGAGATTATCAAAAAGGATCTTCACCTAGATCCTTTTAAATTAAAAATGAAGTTTTAAATCAAT
CTAAAGTATATATGAGTAAACTTGGTCTGACAGTTACCAATGCTTAATCAGTGAGGCACCTATCTCAGCG
ATCTGTCTATTTCGTTCATCCATAGTTGCCTGACTCCCCGTCGTGTAGATAACTACGATACGGGAGGGCT
TACCATCTGGCCCCAGTGCTGCAATGATACCGCGAGACCCACGCTCACCGGCTCCAGATTTATCAGCAAT
AAACCAGCCAGCCGGAAGGGCCGAGCGCAGAAGTGGTCCTGCAACTTTATCCGCCTCCATCCAGTCTATT
AATTGTTGCCGGGAAGCTAGAGTAAGTAGTTCGCCAGTTAATAGTTTGCGCAACGTTGTTGCCATTGCTA
CAGGCATCGTGGTGTCACGCTCGTCGTTTGGTATGGCTTCATTCAGCTCCGGTTCCCAACGATCAAGGCG
AGTTACATGATCCCCCATGTTGTGCAAAAAAGCGGTTAGCTCCTTCGGTCCTCCGATCGTTGTCAGAAGT
AAGTTGGCCGCAGTGTTATCACTCATGGTTATGGCAGCACTGCATAATTCTCTTACTGTCATGCCATCCG
TAAGATGCTTTTCTGTGACTGGTGAGTACTCAACCAAGTCATTCTGAGAATAGTGTATGCGGCGACCGAG
TTGCTCTTGCCCGGCGTCAATACGGGATAATACCGCGCCACATAGCAGAACTTTAAAAGTGCTCATCATT
GGAAAACGTTCTTCGGGGCGAAAACTCTCAAGGATCTTACCGCTGTTGAGATCCAGTTCGATGTAACCCA
CTCGTGCACCCAACTGATCTTCAGCATCTTTTACTTTCACCAGCGTTTCTGGGTGAGCAAAAACAGGAAG
GCAAAATGCCGCAAAAAAGGGAATAAGGGCGACACGGAAATGTTGAATACTCATACTCTTCCTTTTTCAA
TATTATTGAAGCATTTATCAGGGTTATTGTCTCATGAGCGGATACATATTTGAATGTATTTAGAAAAATA
AACAAATAGGGGTTCCGCGCACATTTCCCCGAAAAGTGCCACCTAAATTGTAAGCGTTAATATTTTGTTA
AAATTCGCGTTAAATTTTTGTTAAATCAGCTCATTTTTTAACCAATAGGCCGAAATCGGCAAAATCCCTT
ATAAATCAAAAGAATAGACCGAGATAGGGT
[37 nt withheld, positions 5631-5667]
AAAGAACGTGGACTCCAACGTCAAAGG
[49 nt withheld, positions 5695-5743]
T
[91 nt withheld, positions 5745-5835]
G
[124 nt withheld, positions 5837-5960]
Features (pLannotate 1.2.2; 20 found; start..end, strand, type, name):
      5..71      -  CDS            lacZα (fragment): LacZα fragment of β-galactosidase; lacZ fragment
     78..1055    +  promoter       CMV IE94 promoter: enhancer/promoter region of simian cytomegalovirus major immediate early transcription unit IE94
   1090..1108    +  promoter       SP6 promoter: promoter for bacteriophage SP6 RNA polymerase
   1158..1187    +  CDS            Myc: Myc (human c-Myc proto-oncogene) epitope tag
   1197..1226    +  CDS            Myc: Myc (human c-Myc proto-oncogene) epitope tag
   1236..1265    +  CDS            Myc: Myc (human c-Myc proto-oncogene) epitope tag
   1275..1304    +  CDS            Myc: Myc (human c-Myc proto-oncogene) epitope tag
   1338..1367    +  CDS            Myc: Myc (human c-Myc proto-oncogene) epitope tag
   1386..3026    +  CDS            fnbp1l: FBP1L_XENTR - Also known as toca1. Experimental evidence at protein level: Swiss-Prot protein existence level 1. Required to coordinate membrane tubulation with reorganization of the actin cytoskeleton during endocytosis. Promotes cdc42-induced actin polymerization by activating the wasl-waspip complex, the predominant form of wasl/n-wasp in cells. Essential for autophagy of intracellular bacterial pathogens (By similarity). From Xenopus tropicalis (Western clawed frog) (Silurana tropicalis).
   3045..3062    -  promoter       T7 promoter (fragment): promoter for bacteriophage T7 RNA polymerase
   3067..3201    -  polyA_signal   SV40 poly(A) signal: SV40 polyadenylation signal
   3314..3332    -  promoter       T3 promoter: promoter for bacteriophage T3 RNA polymerase
   3377..3393    -  protein_bind   lac operator: The lac repressor binds to the lac operator to inhibit transcription in E. coli. This inhibition can be relieved by adding lactose or isopropyl-β-D-thiogalactopyranoside (IPTG). lac repressor encoded by lacI
   3401..3431    -  promoter       lac promoter: promoter for the E. coli lac operon
   3446..3467    -  protein_bind   CAP binding site: CAP binding activates transcription in the presence of cAMP. E. coli catabolite activator protein
   3480..3572    -  CDS            lacI (fragment): lac repressor; lacI; The lac repressor binds to the lac operator to inhibit transcription in E. coli. This inhibition can be relieved by adding lactose or isopropyl-β-D-thiogalactopyranoside (IPTG).
   3755..4343    -  rep_origin     ori: high-copy-number ColE1/pMB1/pBR322/pUC origin of replication
   4514..5374    -  CDS            AmpR: β-lactamase; bla; confers resistance to ampicillin, carbenicillin, and related antibiotics
   5375..5479    -  promoter       AmpR promoter: bla
   5532..5960    -  rep_origin     f1 ori (sequence partly withheld): f1 bacteriophage origin of replication; arrow indicates direction of (+) strand synthesis
