[The description below was written by a language model from this plasmid's Addgene catalogue record and pLannotate feature annotations shown in this document.]
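Description:
pCS2+MT-hToca-1-wt is a mammalian expression plasmid built on the pCS2+MT backbone that carries wild-type human Toca-1 (gene FNBP1L, also called TOCA1). It is maintained in E. coli through a high-copy ColE1/pUC-type origin and selected with ampicillin via the β-lactamase gene. An f1 phage origin and remnants of the lac region (lacZα and lacI fragments, lac promoter and operator) are also present from the parental vector.

Expression is driven by the simian cytomegalovirus IE94 enhancer/promoter and terminated by an SV40 polyadenylation signal. An SP6 promoter lies just downstream of the CMV promoter, so the same plasmid can serve as a template for in vitro synthesis of sense mRNA. T7 (fragment) and T3 promoters sit in the opposite orientation beyond the insert. The open reading frame begins with the backbone's N-terminal Myc epitope repeat, catalogued as 6xMyc, although the automated annotation picks out five Myc units, and this allows detection or immunoprecipitation of the fusion protein. The annotation tool labelled the roughly 1.6 kb coding sequence by its closest database match, the Xenopus tropicalis homolog, but the catalogue record identifies it as the human gene.

The depositor notes that the native human cDNA was lethal to E. coli because of the DNA sequence itself rather than the protein, with the toxicity mapped to codon 127. Codons 126 and 127 were replaced with the X. tropicalis codons, which are silent changes that leave the protein wild-type and allow stable propagation. The associated work concerns Toca-1 in Cdc42-dependent actin nucleation through activation of the N-WASP–WIP complex.
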