Addgene plasmid #33030: pCS2+MT-hToca-1-wt
Depositing lab: Marc Kirschner. Depositing organization: Harvard Medical School. Publication: Toca-1 mediates Cdc42-dependent actin nucleation by activating the N-WASP-WIP complex. Ho HY, Rohatgi R, Lebensohn AM, Le Ma, Li J, Gygi SP, Kirschner MW. Cell. 2004 Jul 23;118(2):203-16. 10.1016/j.cell.2004.06.027 PubMed 15260990.
Backbone
  Vector backbone: pCS2+MT
  Backbone size w/o insert (bp): 4350
  Vector type: Mammalian Expression
Growth in bacteria
  Bacterial resistance: Ampicillin, 100 μg/mL
  Growth temperature: 37°C
  Growth strain: DH5alpha
  Copy number: High Copy
Gene/Insert
  Gene/Insert name: Toca-1
  Species: H. sapiens (human)
  Entrez Gene: FNBP1L (a.k.a. C1orf39, TOCA1)
  Promoter: simian CMV IE94
  Tag / fusion protein: 6xMyc (N terminal on backbone)
  Cloning method: Restriction Enzyme; 5′ cloning site none (unknown if destroyed); 3′ cloning site none (unknown if destroyed)
  Sequencing primers: 5′ SP6; 3′ M13 reverse
Terms and licenses: Academic/Nonprofit Terms; Industry Terms: Not Available to Industry
Depositor comments: Molecular cloning of Toca-1 was difficult, because the cDNA encoding human Toca-1 is lethal to E. coli. The toxicity problem was not resolved by using vectors with low copy numbers or with minimal transcriptional activity, suggesting that the source of toxicity was not the translated protein product but rather the DNA sequence itself. The toxic region of the Toca-1 cDNA was localized to codon 127. The Xenopus tropicalis homolog of Toca-1 is completely nontoxic when cloned using E. coli and is identical in amino acid sequence to human Toca-1 between amino acids 124 and 127, but these amino acids are encoded by different codons. Replacing codons 126 and 127 in the human Toca-1 with the X. Tropicalis sequence (which constitute silent mutations) completely ameliorated the toxicity problem and allowed us to propagate the human Toca-1 clone in E. coli without difficulty.
How to cite: pCS2+MT-hToca-1-wt was a gift from Marc Kirschner (Addgene plasmid # 33030 ; http://n2t.net/addgene:33030 ; RRID:Addgene_33030)
