>Addgene plasmid #33030 | pCS2+MT-hToca-1-wt | addgene partial sequence | sequence record 39894 | SP6 5'-ATTTAGGTGACACTATAG-3'
CGATTTAAAGCTATGGAGCAAAAGCTCATTTCTGAAGAGGACTTGAATGAAATGGAGCAAAAGCTCATTT
CTGAAGAGGACTTGAATGAAATGGAGCAAAAGCTCATTTCTGAAGAGGACTTGAATGAAATGGAGCAAAA
GCTCATTTCTGAAGAGGACTTGAATGAAATGGAGCAAAAGCTCATTTCTGAAGAGGACTTGAATGAAATG
GAGAGCTTGGGCGACCTCACCATGGAGCAAAAGCTCATTTCTGAAGAGGACTTGAATTCAGGCCGGCCTA
CCATGAGCTGGGGCACGGAGCTGTGGGATCAGTTCGACAGCTTAGACAAGCATACACAATGGGGAATTGA
CTTCTTGGAAAGATATGCCAAATTTGTTAAAGAGAGGATAGAAATTGAACAGAACTATGCGAAACAATTG
AGAAATCTGGTTAAGAAGTACTGCCCCAAACGTTCATCCAAAGATGAAGAGCCACGGTTTACCTCGTGTG
TAGCCTTTTTTAATATCCTTAATGAGTTAAATGACTATGCAGGACAGCGAGAAGTTGTAGCAGAAGAAAT
GGCGCACAGAGTGTATGGTGAATTAATGAGATATGCTCATGATCTGAAAACTGAAAGAAAAATGCATCTG
CAAGAAGGACGAAAAGCTCAACAATATCTGGATATGTGCTGGAAACAGATGGATAATAGTAAAAAGAAGT
TTGAAAGAGAATGTAGAGAGGCAGAAAAGGCACAACAGAGTTATGAAAGATTGGATAATGATACTAATGC
AACCAAGGCAGATGTTGAAAAGGCCAAACAGCAGTTGAATCTGCGTACGCATATGGCCGA
